>Addgene plasmid #102907 | PB-tight-DDdCas9GFP-IRES-Neo | depositor full sequence | sequence record 194745 | PB-tight-DDdCas9GFP-IRES-Neo sequence 12026 bps
GTGGCACTTTTCGGGGAAATGTGCGCGGAACCCCTATTTGTTTATTTTTCTAAATACATTCAAATATGTA
TCCGCTCATGAGACAATAACCCTGATAAATGCTTCAATAATATTGAAAAAGGAAGAGTATGAGTATTCAA
CATTTCCGTGTCGCCCTTATTCCCTTTTTTGCGGCATTTTGCCTTCCTGTTTTTGCTCACCCAGAAACGC
TGGTGAAAGTAAAAGATGCTGAAGATCAGTTGGGTGCACGAGTGGGTTACATCGAACTGGATCTCAACAG
CGGTAAGATCCTTGAGAGTTTTCGCCCCGAAGAACGTTTTCCAATGATGAGCACTTTTAAAGTTCTGCTA
TGTGGCGCGGTATTATCCCGTATTGACGCCGGGCAAGAGCAACTCGGTCGCCGCATACACTATTCTCAGA
ATGACTTGGTTGAGTACTCACCAGTCACAGAAAAGCATCTTACGGATGGCATGACAGTAAGAGAATTATG
CAGTGCTGCCATAACCATGAGTGATAACACTGCGGCCAACTTACTTCTGACAACGATCGGAGGACCGAAG
GAGCTAACCGCTTTTTTGCACAACATGGGGGATCATGTAACTCGCCTTGATCGTTGGGAACCGGAGCTGA
ATGAAGCCATACCAAACGACGAGCGTGACACCACGATGCCTGTAGCAATGGCAACAACGTTGCGCAAACT
ATTAACTGGCGAACTACTTACTCTAGCTTCCCGGCAACAATTAATAGACTGGATGGAGGCGGATAAAGTT
GCAGGACCACTTCTGCGCTCGGCCCTTCCGGCTGGCTGGTTTATTGCTGATAAATCTGGAGCCGGTGAGC
GTGGGTCTCGCGGTATCATTGCAGCACTGGGGCCAGATGGTAAGCCCTCCCGTATCGTAGTTATCTACAC
GACGGGGAGTCAGGCAACTATGGATGAACGAAATAGACAGATCGCTGAGATAGGTGCCTCACTGATTAAG
CATTGGTAACTGTCAGACCAAGTTTACTCATATATACTTTAGATTGATTTAAAACTTCATTTTTAATTTA
AAAGGATCTAGGTGAAGATCCTTTTTGATAATCTCATGACCAAAATCCCTTAACGTGAGTTTTCGTTCCA
CTGAGCGTCAGACCCCGTAGAAAAGATCAAAGGATCTTCTTGAGATCCTTTTTTTCTGCGCGTAATCTGC
TGCTTGCAAACAAAAAAACCACCGCTACCAGCGGTGGTTTGTTTGCCGGATCAAGAGCTACCAACTCTTT
TTCCGAAGGTAACTGGCTTCAGCAGAGCGCAGATACCAAATACTGTCCTTCTAGTGTAGCCGTAGTTAGG
CCACCACTTCAAGAACTCTGTAGCACCGCCTACATACCTCGCTCTGCTAATCCTGTTACCAGTGGCTGCT
GCCAGTGGCGATAAGTCGTGTCTTACCGGGTTGGACTCAAGACGATAGTTACCGGATAAGGCGCAGCGGT
CGGGCTGAACGGGGGGTTCGTGCACACAGCCCAGCTTGGAGCGAACGACCTACACCGAACTGAGATACCT
ACAGCGTGAGCTATGAGAAAGCGCCACGCTTCCCGAAGGGAGAAAGGCGGACAGGTATCCGGTAAGCGGC
AGGGTCGGAACAGGAGAGCGCACGAGGGAGCTTCCAGGGGGAAACGCCTGGTATCTTTATAGTCCTGTCG
GGTTTCGCCACCTCTGACTTGAGCGTCGATTTTTGTGATGCTCGTCAGGGGGGCGGAGCCTATGGAAAAA
CGCCAGCAACGCGGCCTTTTTACGGTTCCTGGCCTTTTGCTGGCCTTTTGCTCACATGTTCTTTCCTGCG
TTATCCCCTGATTCTGTGGATAACCGTATTACCGCCTTTGAGTGAGCTGATACCGCTCGCCGCAGCCGAA
CGACCGAGCGCAGCGAGTCAGTGAGCGAGGAAGCGGAAGAGCGCCCAATACGCAAACCGCCTCTCCCCGC
GCGTTGGCCGATTCATTAATGCAGCTGGCACGACAGGTTTCCCGACTGGAAAGCGGGCAGTGAGCGCAAC
GCAATTAATGTGAGTTAGCTCACTCATTAGGCACCCCAGGCTTTACACTTTATGCTTCCGGCTCGTATGT
TGTGTGGAATTGTGAGCGGATAACAATTTCACACAGGAAACAGCTATGACCATGATTACGCCAAGCGCGC
AATTAACCCTCACTAAAGGGAACAAAAGCTGGATTAATTAAGCGGCCGCATACGCGTATACTAGATTAAC
CCTAGAAAGATAATCATATTGTGACGTACGTTAAAGATAATCATGCGTAAAATTGACGCATGTGTTTTAT
CGGTCTGTATATCGAGGTTTATTTATTAATTTGAATAGATATTAAGTTTTATTATATTTACACTTACATA
CTAATAATAAATTCAACAAACAATTTATTTATGTTTATTTATTTATTAAAAAAAAACAAAAACTCAAAAT
TTCTTCTATAAAGTAACAAAACTTTTAACTAGAATTGAGCTGTTCGACCGGCAGGGAGCCGAACCTGCCT
TCCTTTTCGGCCTGGAACTAATCATATGTGGCCTGGAGAAACAGCTAAAGTGCGAAAGCGGCGGGCCGGC
CGACGCCCTTGACGATTTTGACTTAGACATGCTCCCAGCCGATGCCCTTGACGACTTTGACCTTGATATG
CTGCCTGCTGACGCTCTTGACGATTTTGACCTTGACATGCTCCCCGGGTAACTAGAATTGTAAATGCATT
CAAACGTCGAGTTTACTCCCTATCAGTGATAGAGAACGTATGTCGAGTTTACTCCCTATCAGTGATAGAG
AACGATGTCGAGTTTACTCCCTATCAGTGATAGAGAACGTATGTCGAGTTTACTCCCTATCAGTGATAGA
GAACGTATGTCGAGTTTACTCCCTATCAGTGATAGAGAACGTATGTCGAGTTTATCCCTATCAGTGATAG
AGAACGTATGTCGAGTTTACTCCCTATCAGTGATAGAGAACGTATGTCGAGGTAGGCGTGTACGGTGGGA
GGCCTATATAAGCAGAGCTCGTTTAGTGAACCGTCAGATCGCCTGGAGAAGGATCCGCGGCCGCGCCGGC
TCTAGATCGCGAACGCGTGAATTGTAAATGCATTCAAACGTCGACGATAAAATAAAAGATTTTATTTAGT
CTCCAGAAAAAGGGGGGAATGAAAGACCCCACCTGTAGGTTTGGCAAGCTAGAGCCTCTGCTAACCATGT
TCATGCCTTCTTCTTTTTCNTACAGCTCCTGGGCAACGTGCTGGTTATTGTGCTGTCTCATCATTTTGGC
AAAGAATTGGGATCCGCCACCATGATCAGTCTGATTGCGGCGTTAGCGGTAGATTACGTTATCGGCATGG
AAAACGCCATGCCGTGGAACCTGCCTGCCGATCTCGCCTGGTTTAAACGCAACACCTTAAATAAACCCGT
GATTATGGGCCGCCATACCTGGGAATCAATCGGTCGTCCGTTGCCAGGACGCAAAAATATTATCCTCAGC
AGTCAACCGAGTACGGACGATCGCGTAACGTGGGTGAAGTCGGTGGATGAAGCCATCGCGGCGTGTGGTG
ACGTACCAGAAATCATGGTGATTGGCGGCGGTCGCGTTATTGAACAGTTCTTGCCAAAAGCGCAAAAACT
GTATCTGACGCATATCGACGCAGAAGTGGAAGGCGACACCCATTTCCCGGATTACGAGCCGGATGACTGG
GAATCGGTATTCAGCGAATTCCACGATGCTGATGCGCAGAACTCTCACAGCTATTGCTTTGAGATTCTGG
AGCGGCGAGGCTCCGGAACCGGTGCCACCATGTACCCATACGATGTTCCAGATTACGCTTCGCCGAAGAA
AAAGCGCAAGGTCGAAGCGTCCGACAAGAAGTACAGCATCGGCCTGGCCATCGGCACCAACTCTGTGGGC
TGGGCCGTGATCACCGACGAGTACAAGGTGCCCAGCAAGAAATTCAAGGTGCTGGGCAACACCGACCGGC
ACAGCATCAAGAAGAACCTGATCGGAGCCCTGCTGTTCGACAGCGGCGAAACAGCCGAGGCCACCCGGCT
GAAGAGAACCGCCAGAAGAAGATACACCAGACGGAAGAACCGGATCTGCTATCTGCAAGAGATCTTCAGC
AACGAGATGGCCAAGGTGGACGACAGCTTCTTCCACAGACTGGAAGAGTCCTTCCTGGTGGAAGAGGATA
AGAAGCACGAGCGGCACCCCATCTTCGGCAACATCGTGGACGAGGTGGCCTACCACGAGAAGTACCCCAC
CATCTACCACCTGAGAAAGAAACTGGTGGACAGCACCGACAAGGCCGACCTGCGGCTGATCTATCTGGCC
CTGGCCCACATGATCAAGTTCCGGGGCCACTTCCTGATCGAGGGCGACCTGAACCCCGACAACAGCGACG
TGGACAAGCTGTTCATCCAGCTGGTGCAGACCTACAACCAGCTGTTCGAGGAAAACCCCATCAACGCCAG
CGGCGTGGACGCCAAGGCCATCCTGTCTGCCAGACTGAGCAAGAGCAGACGGCTGGAAAATCTGATCGCC
CAGCTGCCCGGCGAGAAGAAGAATGGCCTGTTCGGCAACCTGATTGCCCTGAGCCTGGGCCTGACCCCCA
ACTTCAAGAGCAACTTCGACCTGGCCGAGGATGCCAAACTGCAGCTGAGCAAGGACACCTACGACGACGA
CCTGGACAACCTGCTGGCCCAGATCGGCGACCAGTACGCCGACCTGTTTCTGGCCGCCAAGAACCTGTCC
GACGCCATCCTGCTGAGCGACATCCTGAGAGTGAACACCGAGATCACCAAGGCCCCCCTGAGCGCCTCTA
TGATCAAGAGATACGACGAGCACCACCAGGACCTGACCCTGCTGAAAGCTCTCGTGCGGCAGCAGCTGCC
TGAGAAGTACAAAGAGATTTTCTTCGACCAGAGCAAGAACGGCTACGCCGGCTACATTGACGGCGGAGCC
AGCCAGGAAGAGTTCTACAAGTTCATCAAGCCCATCCTGGAAAAGATGGACGGCACCGAGGAACTGCTCG
TGAAGCTGAACAGAGAGGACCTGCTGCGGAAGCAGCGGACCTTCGACAACGGCAGCATCCCCCACCAGAT
CCACCTGGGAGAGCTGCACGCCATTCTGCGGCGGCAGGAAGATTTTTACCCATTCCTGAAGGACAACCGG
GAAAAGATCGAGAAGATCCTGACCTTCCGCATCCCCTACTACGTGGGCCCTCTGGCCAGGGGAAACAGCA
GATTCGCCTGGATGACCAGAAAGAGCGAGGAAACCATCACCCCCTGGAACTTCGAGGAAGTGGTGGACAA
GGGCGCTTCCGCCCAGAGCTTCATCGAGCGGATGACCAACTTCGATAAGAACCTGCCCAACGAGAAGGTG
CTGCCCAAGCACAGCCTGCTGTACGAGTACTTCACCGTGTATAACGAGCTGACCAAAGTGAAATACGTGA
CCGAGGGAATGAGAAAGCCCGCCTTCCTGAGCGGCGAGCAGAAAAAGGCCATCGTGGACCTGCTGTTCAA
GACCAACCGGAAAGTGACCGTGAAGCAGCTGAAAGAGGACTACTTCAAGAAAATCGAGTGCTTCGACTCC
GTGGAAATCTCCGGCGTGGAAGATCGGTTCAACGCCTCCCTGGGCACATACCACGATCTGCTGAAAATTA
TCAAGGACAAGGACTTCCTGGACAATGAGGAAAACGAGGACATTCTGGAAGATATCGTGCTGACCCTGAC
ACTGTTTGAGGACAGAGAGATGATCGAGGAACGGCTGAAAACCTATGCCCACCTGTTCGACGACAAAGTG
ATGAAGCAGCTGAAGCGGCGGAGATACACCGGCTGGGGCAGGCTGAGCCGGAAGCTGATCAACGGCATCC
GGGACAAGCAGTCCGGCAAGACAATCCTGGATTTCCTGAAGTCCGACGGCTTCGCCAACAGAAACTTCAT
GCAGCTGATCCACGACGACAGCCTGACCTTTAAAGAGGACATCCAGAAAGCCCAGGTGTCCGGCCAGGGC
GATAGCCTGCACGAGCACATTGCCAATCTGGCCGGCAGCCCCGCCATTAAGAAGGGCATCCTGCAGACAG
TGAAGGTGGTGGACGAGCTCGTGAAAGTGATGGGCCGGCACAAGCCCGAGAACATCGTGATCGAAATGGC
CAGAGAGAACCAGACCACCCAGAAGGGACAGAAGAACAGCCGCGAGAGAATGAAGCGGATCGAAGAGGGC
ATCAAAGAGCTGGGCAGCCAGATCCTGAAAGAACACCCCGTGGAAAACACCCAGCTGCAGAACGAGAAGC
TGTACCTGTACTACCTGCAGAATGGGCGGGATATGTACGTGGACCAGGAACTGGACATCAACCGGCTGTC
CGACTACGATGTCGACGCCATCGTGCCTCAGAGCTTTCTGAAGGACGACTCCATCGACAACAAGGTGCTG
ACCAGAAGCGACAAGAACCGGGGCAAGAGCGACAACGTGCCCTCCGAAGAGGTCGTGAAGAAGATGAAGA
ACTACTGGCGGCAGCTGCTGAACGCCAAGCTGATTACCCAGAGAAAGTTCGACAATCTGACCAAGGCCGA
GAGAGGCGGCCTGAGCGAACTGGATAAGGCCGGCTTCATCAAGAGACAGCTGGTGGAAACCCGGCAGATC
ACAAAGCACGTGGCACAGATCCTGGACTCCCGGATGAACACTAAGTACGACGAGAATGACAAGCTGATCC
GGGAAGTGAAAGTGATCACCCTGAAGTCCAAGCTGGTGTCCGATTTCCGGAAGGATTTCCAGTTTTACAA
AGTGCGCGAGATCAACAACTACCACCACGCCCACGACGCCTACCTGAACGCCGTCGTGGGAACCGCCCTG
ATCAAAAAGTACCCTAAGCTGGAAAGCGAGTTCGTGTACGGCGACTACAAGGTGTACGACGTGCGGAAGA
TGATCGCCAAGAGCGAGCAGGAAATCGGCAAGGCTACCGCCAAGTACTTCTTCTACAGCAACATCATGAA
CTTTTTCAAGACCGAGATTACCCTGGCCAACGGCGAGATCCGGAAGCGGCCTCTGATCGAGACAAACGGC
GAAACCGGGGAGATCGTGTGGGATAAGGGCCGGGATTTTGCCACCGTGCGGAAAGTGCTGAGCATGCCCC
AAGTGAATATCGTGAAAAAGACCGAGGTGCAGACAGGCGGCTTCAGCAAAGAGTCTATCCTGCCCAAGAG
GAACAGCGATAAGCTGATCGCCAGAAAGAAGGACTGGGACCCTAAGAAGTACGGCGGCTTCGACAGCCCC
ACCGTGGCCTATTCTGTGCTGGTGGTGGCCAAAGTGGAAAAGGGCAAGTCCAAGAAACTGAAGAGTGTGA
AAGAGCTGCTGGGGATCACCATCATGGAAAGAAGCAGCTTCGAGAAGAATCCCATCGACTTTCTGGAAGC
CAAGGGCTACAAAGAAGTGAAAAAGGACCTGATCATCAAGCTGCCTAAGTACTCCCTGTTCGAGCTGGAA
AACGGCCGGAAGAGAATGCTGGCCTCTGCCGGCGAACTGCAGAAGGGAAACGAACTGGCCCTGCCCTCCA
AATATGTGAACTTCCTGTACCTGGCCAGCCACTATGAGAAGCTGAAGGGCTCCCCCGAGGATAATGAGCA
GAAACAGCTGTTTGTGGAACAGCACAAGCACTACCTGGACGAGATCATCGAGCAGATCAGCGAGTTCTCC
AAGAGAGTGATCCTGGCCGACGCTAATCTGGACAAAGTGCTGTCCGCCTACAACAAGCACCGGGATAAGC
CCATCAGAGAGCAGGCCGAGAATATCATCCACCTGTTTACCCTGACCAATCTGGGAGCCCCTGCCGCCTT
CAAGTACTTTGACACCACCATCGACCGGAAGAGGTACACCAGCACCAAAGAGGTGCTGGACGCCACCCTG
ATCCACCAGAGCATCACCGGCCTGTACGAGACACGGATCGACCTGTCTCAGCTGGGAGGCGACAGCCCCA
AGAAGAAGAGAAAGGTGGAGGCCAGCCTCGAGGGAATCGATATGGTGAGCAAGGGCGAGGAGCTGTTCAC
CGGGGTGGTGCCCATCCTGGTCGAGCTGGACGGCGACGTAAACGGCCACAAGTTCAGCGTGTCCGGCGAG
GGCGAGGGCGATGCCACCTACGGCAAGCTGACCCTGAAGTTCATCTGCACCACCGGCAAGCTGCCCGTGC
CCTGGCCCACCCTCGTGACCACCCTGACCTACGGCGTGCAGTGCTTCAGCCGCTACCCCGACCACATGAA
GCAGCACGACTTCTTCAAGTCCGCCATGCCCGAAGGCTACGTCCAGGAGCGCACCATCTTCTTCAAGGAC
GACGGCAACTACAAGACCCGCGCCGAGGTGAAGTTCGAGGGCGACACCCTGGTGAACCGCATCGAGCTGA
AGGGCATCGACTTCAAGGAGGACGGCAACATCCTGGGGCACAAGCTGGAGTACAACTACAACAGCCACAA
CGTCTATATCATGGCCGACAAGCAGAAGAACGGCATCAAGGTGAACTTCAAGATCCGCCACAACATCGAG
GACGGCAGCGTGCAGCTCGCCGACCACTACCAGCAGAACACCCCCATCGGCGACGGCCCCGTGCTGCTGC
CCGACAACCACTACCTGAGCACCCAGTCCGCCCTGAGCAAAGACCCCAACGAGAAGCGCGATCACATGGT
CCTGCTGGAGTTCGTGACCGCCGCCGGGATCACTCTCGGCATGGACGAGCTGTACAAGTAATTTAAAGAA
TTCCCGCCCCCCCCCCCCCCCCCCCTCTCCCTCCCCCCCCCCTAACGTTACTGGCCGAAGCCGCTTGGAA
TAAGGCCGGTGTGCGTTTGTCTATATGTTATTTTCCACCATATTGCCGTCTTTTGGCAATGTGAGGGCCC
GGAAACCTGGCCCTGTCTTCTTGACGAGCATTCCTAGGGGTCTTTCCCCTCTCGCCAAAGGAATGCAAGG
TCTGTTGAATGTCGTGAAGGAAGCAGTTCCTCTGGAAGCTTCTTGAAGACAAACAACGTCTGTAGCGACC
CTTTGCAGGCAGCGGAACCCCCCACCTGGCGACAGGTGCCTCTGCGGCCAAAAGCCACGTGTATAAGATA
CACCTGCAAAGGCGGCACAACCCCAGTGCCACGTTGTGAGTTGGATAGTTGTGGAAAGAGTCAAATGGCT
CTCCTCAAGCGTATTCAACAAGGGGCTGAAGGATGCCCAGAAGGTACCCCATTGTATGGGATCTGATCTG
GGGCCTCGGTGCACATGCTTTACATGTGTTTAGTCGAGGTTAAAAAAACGTCTAGGCCCCCCGAACCACG
GGGACGTGGTTTTCCTTTGAAAAACACGATGATAAGCTTGCCACAACCATGGCTGAACAAGATGGATTGC
ACGCAGGTTCTCCGGCCGCTTGGGTGGAGAGGCTATTCGGCTATGACTGGGCACAACAGACAATCGGCTG
CTCTGATGCCGCCGTGTTCCGGCTGTCAGCGCAGGGGCGCCCGGTTCTTTTTGTCAAGACCGACCTGTCC
GGTGCCCTGAATGAACTGCAGGACGAGGCAGCGCGGCTATCGTGGCTGGCCACGACGGGCGTTCCTTGCG
CAGCTGTGCTCGACGTTGTCACTGAAGCGGGAAGGGACTGGCTGCTATTGGGCGAAGTGCCGGGGCAGGA
TCTCCTGTCATCTCACCTTGCTCCTGCCGAGAAAGTATCCATCATGGCTGATGCAATGCGGCGGCTGCAT
ACGCTTGATCCGGCTACCTGCCCATTCGACCACCAAGCGAAACATCGCATCGAGCGAGCACGTACTCGGA
TGGAAGCCGGTCTTGTCGATCAGGATGATCTGGACGAAGAGCATCAGGGGCTCGCGCCAGCCGAACTGTT
CGCCAGGCTCAAGGCGCGCATGCCCGACGGCGAGGATCTCGTCGTGACCCATGGCGATGCCTGCTTGCCG
AATATCATGGTGGAAAATGGCCGCTTTTCTGGATTCATCGACTGTGGCCGGCTGGGTGTGGCGGACCGCT
ATCAGGACATAGCGTTGGCTACCCGTGATATTGCTGAAGAGCTTGGCGGCGAATGGGCTGACCGCTTCCT
CGTGCTTTACGGTATCGCCGCTCCCGATTCGCAGCGCATCGCCTTCTATCGCCTTCTTGACGAGTTCTTC
TGAGCGGGATCGGCTAGAGTCGACCCGGACGGGACGCTCCTGCGCCTGATACAGAACGAATTGCTTGCAG
GCATCTCATGAGTGTGTCTTCCCGTTTTCCGCCTGAGGTCACTGCGTGGATGGAGCGCTGGCGCCTGCTG
CGCGACGGCGAGCTGCTCACCACCCACTCGAGGGCTGCAGCGCTGCAGAGGCCGAGTGCAGAACTGCTCC
AAAGGGACCTCAAGGCTTTCCGAGGGACACTAGGCTGACTCCATCGAGCCAGTGTAGAGATAAGCTTATC
GATGATCTAGAGCTCGCTGATCAGCCTCGACTGTGCCTTCTAGTTGCCAGCCATCTGTTGTTTGCCCCTC
CCCCGTGCCTTCCTTGACCCTGGAAGGTGCCACTCCCACTGTCCTTTCCTAATAAAATGAGGAAATTGCA
TCGCATTGTCTGAGTAGGTGTCATTCTATTCTGGGGGGTGGGGTGGGGCAGGACAGCAAGGGGGAGGATT
GGGAAGACAATAGCAGGCATGCTGGGGATGCGGTGGGCTCTATGGCTTCTGAGGCGGAAAGAACCTGCAG
CCCAAGCTTGGCGTAATCATGGTCATAGCTGTTTCCTGTGTGAAATTGTTATCCGCTCACAATTCCACAC
AACATACGAGCCGGAAGCATAAAGTGTAAAGCCTGGGGTGCCTAATGAGTGAGCTAACTCACATTAATTG
CGTTGCGCTCACTGCCCGCTTTCCAGTCGGGAAACCTGTCGTGCCAGCGGATCCCATAGTGACTGGATAT
GTTGTGTTTTACAGTATTATGTAGTCTGTTTTTTATGCAAAATCTAATTTAATATATTGATATTTATATC
ATTTTACGTTTCTCGTTCAGCTTTTTTGTACAAACTTGTGCTAGCATTCTAGTTGATATCTATAACAAGA
AAATATATATATAATAAGTTATCACGTAAGTAGAACATGAAATAACAATATAATTATCGTATGAGTTAAA
TCTTAAAAGTCACGTAAAAGATAATCATGCGTCATTTTGACTCACGCGGTCGTTATAGTTCAAAATCAGT
GACACTTACCGCATTGACAAGCACGCCTCACGGGAGCTCCAAGCGGCGACTGAGATGTCCTAAATGCACA
GCGACGGATTCGCGCTATTTAGAAAGAGAGAGCAATATTTCAAGAATGCATGCGTCAATTTTACGCAGAC
TATCTTTCTAGGGTTAATCTAGAATGGCGCGCCCCAATTCGCCCTATAGTGAGTCGTATTACGCGCGCTC
ACTGGCCGTCGTTTTACAACGTCGTGACTGGGAAAACCCTGGCGTTACCCAACTTAATCGCCTTGCAGCA
CATCCCCCTTTCGCCAGCTGGCGTAATAGCGAAGAGGCCCGCACCGATCGCCCTTCCCAACAGTTGCGCA
GCCTGAATGGCGAATGGG
[124 nt withheld, positions 11569-11692]
C
[91 nt withheld, positions 11694-11784]
A
[49 nt withheld, positions 11786-11834]
CCTTTGACGTTGGAGTCCACGTTCTTT
[37 nt withheld, positions 11862-11898]
ACCCTATCTCGGTCTATTCTTTTGATTTATAAGGGATTTTGCCGATTTCGGCCTATTGGTTAAAAAATGA
GCTGATTTAACAAAAATTTAACGCGAATTTTAACAAAATATTAACGCTTACAATTTAG
Features (pLannotate 1.2.2; 31 found; start..end, strand, type, name):
     24..128     +  promoter       AmpR promoter: bla
    129..989     +  CDS            AmpR: β-lactamase; bla; confers resistance to ampicillin, carbenicillin, and related antibiotics
   1160..1748    +  rep_origin     ori: high-copy-number ColE1/pMB1/pBR322/pUC origin of replication
   1931..2023    +  CDS            lacI (fragment): lac repressor; lacI; The lac repressor binds to the lac operator to inhibit transcription in E. coli. This inhibition can be relieved by adding lactose or isopropyl-β-D-thiogalactopyranoside (IPTG).
   2036..2057    +  protein_bind   CAP binding site: CAP binding activates transcription in the presence of cAMP. E. coli catabolite activator protein
   2072..2102    +  promoter       lac promoter: promoter for the E. coli lac operon
   2106..2128    +  protein_bind   lac operator (fragment): The lac repressor binds to the lac operator to inhibit transcription in E. coli. This inhibition can be relieved by adding lactose or isopropyl-β-D-thiogalactopyranoside (IPTG). lac repressor encoded by lacI
   2171..2189    +  promoter       T3 promoter: promoter for bacteriophage T3 RNA polymerase
   2484..2582    +  CDS            tetR (fragment): TETR2_ECOLX - Experimental evidence at protein level: Swiss-Prot protein existence level 1. TetR is the repressor of the tetracycline resistance element; its N-terminal region forms a helix-turn-helix structure and binds DNA. Binding of tetracycline to TetR reduces the repressor affinity for the tetracycline resistance gene (tetA) promoter operator sites. From Escherichia coli.
   2592..2702    +  CDS            VP48: 3 tandem repeats of the minimal activation domain of herpes simplex virus VP16 (Cheng et al., 2013)
   2739..3053    +  promoter       tight TRE promoter: Tet-responsive promoter PTight, consisting of seven tet operator sequences followed by the minimal CMV promoter
   3168..3202    +  LTR            3' LTR (ΔU3) (fragment): self-inactivating 3' long terminal repeat (LTR) from Moloney murine leukemia virus
   3205..3245    +  intron         β-globin intron (fragment): intron from rabbit β-globin gene
   3312..3787    +  CDS            ecDHFR (fragment): E. coli dihydrofolate reductase; folA
   3813..3840    +  CDS            3xHA (fragment): three tandem HA epitope tags
   3873..7973    +  CDS            Cas9: Cas9 (Csn1) endonuclease from the Streptococcus pyogenes Type II CRISPR/Cas system generates RNA-guided double strand breaks in DNA
   8022..8741    +  CDS            EGFP: the original enhanced GFP (Yang et al., 1996) mammalian codon-optimized
   8753..8772    -  promoter       chicken β-actin promoter (fragment): contains a 21-bp deletion relative to the standard chicken β-actin promoter
   8883..9345    +  misc_feature   IRES: internal ribosome entry site (IRES) of the encephalomyocarditis virus (EMCV)
   9364..10153   +  CDS            NeoR/KanR (fragment): aminoglycoside phosphotransferase from Tn5; aph(3')-II (or nptII); confers resistance to neomycin, kanamycin, and G418 (Geneticin®)
  10160..10228   +  CDS            ble (fragment): BLE_KLEPN - Experimental evidence at protein level: Swiss-Prot protein existence level 1. Binding protein with a strong affinity to the bleomycin family of antibiotics. Binds to CL990; an antimitotic-antibiotic compound. From Klebsiella pneumoniae.
  10324..10395   +  CDS            Mos (fragment): MOS_MOUSE - Experimental evidence at transcript level: Swiss-Prot protein existence level 2. From Mus musculus (Mouse).
  10461..10685   +  polyA_signal   bGH poly(A) signal: bovine growth hormone polyadenylation signal
  10754..10776   -  protein_bind   lac operator (fragment): The lac repressor binds to the lac operator to inhibit transcription in E. coli. This inhibition can be relieved by adding lactose or isopropyl-β-D-thiogalactopyranoside (IPTG). lac repressor encoded by lacI
  10780..10810   -  promoter       lac promoter: promoter for the E. coli lac operon
  10825..10846   -  protein_bind   CAP binding site: CAP binding activates transcription in the presence of cAMP. E. coli catabolite activator protein
  10859..10898   -  CDS            lacI (fragment): lac repressor; lacI; The lac repressor binds to the lac operator to inhibit transcription in E. coli. This inhibition can be relieved by adding lactose or isopropyl-β-D-thiogalactopyranoside (IPTG).
  10905..11029   -  protein_bind   attR1: mutant version of attR; recombination site for the Gateway® LR reaction LR Clonase™
  11383..11401   -  promoter       T7 promoter: promoter for bacteriophage T7 RNA polymerase
  11409..11564   +  CDS            lacZα (fragment): LacZα fragment of β-galactosidase; lacZ fragment
  11569..11997   +  rep_origin     f1 ori (sequence partly withheld): f1 bacteriophage origin of replication; arrow indicates direction of (+) strand synthesis
