>Addgene plasmid #102907 | PB-tight-DDdCas9GFP-IRES-Neo | addgene full sequence | sequence record 198394 | Addgene NGS Result
TAATGTGAGTTAGCTCACTCATTAGGCACCCCAGGCTTTACACTTTATGCTTCCGGCTCGTATGTTGTGT
GGAATTGTGAGCGGATAACAATTTCACACAGGAAACAGCTATGACCATGATTACGCCAAGCGCGCAATTA
ACCCTCACTAAAGGGAACAAAAGCTGGATTAATTAAGCGGCCGCATACGCGTATACTAGATTAACCCTAG
AAAGATAATCATATTGTGACGTACGTTAAAGATAATCATGCGTAAAATTGACGCATGTGTTTTATCGGTC
TGTATATCGAGGTTTATTTATTAATTTGAATAGATATTAAGTTTTATTATATTTACACTTACATACTAAT
AATAAATTCAACAAACAATTTATTTATGTTTATTTATTTATTAAAAAAAAACAAAAACTCAAAATTTCTT
CTATAAAGTAACAAAACTTTTAACTAGAATTGAGCTGTTCGACCGGCAGGGAGCCGAACCTGCCTTCCTT
TTCGGCCTGGAACTAATCATATGTGGCCTGGAGAAACAGCTAAAGTGCGAAAGCGGCGGGCCGGCCGACG
CCCTTGACGATTTTGACTTAGACATGCTCCCAGCCGATGCCCTTGACGACTTTGACCTTGATATGCTGCC
TGCTGACGCTCTTGACGATTTTGACCTTGACATGCTCCCCGGGTAACTAGAATTGTAAATGCATTCAAAC
GTCGAGTTTACTCCCTATCAGTGATAGAGAACGTATGTCGAGTTTACTCCCTATCAGTGATAGAGAACGA
TGTCGAGTTTACTCCCTATCAGTGATAGAGAACGTATGTCGAGTTTACTCCCTATCAGTGATAGAGAACG
TATGTCGAGTTTACTCCCTATCAGTGATAGAGAACGTATGTCGAGTTTATCCCTATCAGTGATAGAGAAC
GTATGTCGAGTTTACTCCCTATCAGTGATAGAGAACGTATGTCGAGGTAGGCGTGTACGGTGGGAGGCCT
ATATAAGCAGAGCTCGTTTAGTGAACCGTCAGATCGCCTGGAGAAGGATCCGCGGCCGCGCCGGCTCTAG
ATCGCGAACGCGTGAATTGTAAATGCATTCAAACGTCGACGATAAAATAAAAGATTTTATTTAGTCTCCA
GAAAAAGGGGGGAATGAAAGACCCCACCTGTAGGTTTGGCAAGCTAGAGCCTCTGCTAACCATGTTCATG
CCTTCTTCTTTTTCCTACAGCTCCTGGGCAACGTGCTGGTTATTGTGCTGTCTCATCATTTTGGCAAAGA
ATTGGGATCCGCCACCATGATCAGTCTGATTGCGGCGTTAGCGGTAGATTACGTTATCGGCATGGAAAAC
GCCATGCCGTGGAACCTGCCTGCCGATCTCGCCTGGTTTAAACGCAACACCTTAAATAAACCCGTGATTA
TGGGCCGCCATACCTGGGAATCAATCGGTCGTCCGTTGCCAGGACGCAAAAATATTATCCTCAGCAGTCA
ACCGAGTACGGACGATCGCGTAACGTGGGTGAAGTCGGTGGATGAAGCCATCGCGGCGTGTGGTGACGTA
CCAGAAATCATGGTGATTGGCGGCGGTCGCGTTATTGAACAGTTCTTGCCAAAAGCGCAAAAACTGTATC
TGACGCATATCGACGCAGAAGTGGAAGGCGACACCCATTTCCCGGATTACGAGCCGGATGACTGGGAATC
GGTATTCAGCGAATTCCACGATGCTGATGCGCAGAACTCTCACAGCTATTGCTTTGAGATTCTGGAGCGG
CGAGGCTCCGGAACCGGTGCCACCATGTACCCATACGATGTTCCAGATTACGCTTCGCCGAAGAAAAAGC
GCAAGGTCGAAGCGTCCGACAAGAAGTACAGCATCGGCCTGGCCATCGGCACCAACTCTGTGGGCTGGGC
CGTGATCACCGACGAGTACAAGGTGCCCAGCAAGAAATTCAAGGTGCTGGGCAACACCGACCGGCACAGC
ATCAAGAAGAACCTGATCGGAGCCCTGCTGTTCGACAGCGGCGAAACAGCCGAGGCCACCCGGCTGAAGA
GAACCGCCAGAAGAAGATACACCAGACGGAAGAACCGGATCTGCTATCTGCAAGAGATCTTCAGCAACGA
GATGGCCAAGGTGGACGACAGCTTCTTCCACAGACTGGAAGAGTCCTTCCTGGTGGAAGAGGATAAGAAG
CACGAGCGGCACCCCATCTTCGGCAACATCGTGGACGAGGTGGCCTACCACGAGAAGTACCCCACCATCT
ACCACCTGAGAAAGAAACTGGTGGACAGCACCGACAAGGCCGACCTGCGGCTGATCTATCTGGCCCTGGC
CCACATGATCAAGTTCCGGGGCCACTTCCTGATCGAGGGCGACCTGAACCCCGACAACAGCGACGTGGAC
AAGCTGTTCATCCAGCTGGTGCAGACCTACAACCAGCTGTTCGAGGAAAACCCCATCAACGCCAGCGGCG
TGGACGCCAAGGCCATCCTGTCTGCCAGACTGAGCAAGAGCAGACGGCTGGAAAATCTGATCGCCCAGCT
GCCCGGCGAGAAGAAGAATGGCCTGTTCGGCAACCTGATTGCCCTGAGCCTGGGCCTGACCCCCAACTTC
AAGAGCAACTTCGACCTGGCCGAGGATGCCAAACTGCAGCTGAGCAAGGACACCTACGACGACGACCTGG
ACAACCTGCTGGCCCAGATCGGCGACCAGTACGCCGACCTGTTTCTGGCCGCCAAGAACCTGTCCGACGC
CATCCTGCTGAGCGACATCCTGAGAGTGAACACCGAGATCACCAAGGCCCCCCTGAGCGCCTCTATGATC
AAGAGATACGACGAGCACCACCAGGACCTGACCCTGCTGAAAGCTCTCGTGCGGCAGCAGCTGCCTGAGA
AGTACAAAGAGATTTTCTTCGACCAGAGCAAGAACGGCTACGCCGGCTACATTGACGGCGGAGCCAGCCA
GGAAGAGTTCTACAAGTTCATCAAGCCCATCCTGGAAAAGATGGACGGCACCGAGGAACTGCTCGTGAAG
CTGAACAGAGAGGACCTGCTGCGGAAGCAGCGGACCTTCGACAACGGCAGCATCCCCCACCAGATCCACC
TGGGAGAGCTGCACGCCATTCTGCGGCGGCAGGAAGATTTTTACCCATTCCTGAAGGACAACCGGGAAAA
GATCGAGAAGATCCTGACCTTCCGCATCCCCTACTACGTGGGCCCTCTGGCCAGGGGAAACAGCAGATTC
GCCTGGATGACCAGAAAGAGCGAGGAAACCATCACCCCCTGGAACTTCGAGGAAGTGGTGGACAAGGGCG
CTTCCGCCCAGAGCTTCATCGAGCGGATGACCAACTTCGATAAGAACCTGCCCAACGAGAAGGTGCTGCC
CAAGCACAGCCTGCTGTACGAGTACTTCACCGTGTATAACGAGCTGACCAAAGTGAAATACGTGACCGAG
GGAATGAGAAAGCCCGCCTTCCTGAGCGGCGAGCAGAAAAAGGCCATCGTGGACCTGCTGTTCAAGACCA
ACCGGAAAGTGACCGTGAAGCAGCTGAAAGAGGACTACTTCAAGAAAATCGAGTGCTTCGACTCCGTGGA
AATCTCCGGCGTGGAAGATCGGTTCAACGCCTCCCTGGGCACATACCACGATCTGCTGAAAATTATCAAG
GACAAGGACTTCCTGGACAATGAGGAAAACGAGGACATTCTGGAAGATATCGTGCTGACCCTGACACTGT
TTGAGGACAGAGAGATGATCGAGGAACGGCTGAAAACCTATGCCCACCTGTTCGACGACAAAGTGATGAA
GCAGCTGAAGCGGCGGAGATACACCGGCTGGGGCAGGCTGAGCCGGAAGCTGATCAACGGCATCCGGGAC
AAGCAGTCCGGCAAGACAATCCTGGATTTCCTGAAGTCCGACGGCTTCGCCAACAGAAACTTCATGCAGC
TGATCCACGACGACAGCCTGACCTTTAAAGAGGACATCCAGAAAGCCCAGGTGTCCGGCCAGGGCGATAG
CCTGCACGAGCACATTGCCAATCTGGCCGGCAGCCCCGCCATTAAGAAGGGCATCCTGCAGACAGTGAAG
GTGGTGGACGAGCTCGTGAAAGTGATGGGCCGGCACAAGCCCGAGAACATCGTGATCGAAATGGCCAGAG
AGAACCAGACCACCCAGAAGGGACAGAAGAACAGCCGCGAGAGAATGAAGCGGATCGAAGAGGGCATCAA
AGAGCTGGGCAGCCAGATCCTGAAAGAACACCCCGTGGAAAACACCCAGCTGCAGAACGAGAAGCTGTAC
CTGTACTACCTGCAGAATGGGCGGGATATGTACGTGGACCAGGAACTGGACATCAACCGGCTGTCCGACT
ACGATGTCGACGCCATCGTGCCTCAGAGCTTTCTGAAGGACGACTCCATCGACAACAAGGTGCTGACCAG
AAGCGACAAGAACCGGGGCAAGAGCGACAACGTGCCCTCCGAAGAGGTCGTGAAGAAGATGAAGAACTAC
TGGCGGCAGCTGCTGAACGCCAAGCTGATTACCCAGAGAAAGTTCGACAATCTGACCAAGGCCGAGAGAG
GCGGCCTGAGCGAACTGGATAAGGCCGGCTTCATCAAGAGACAGCTGGTGGAAACCCGGCAGATCACAAA
GCACGTGGCACAGATCCTGGACTCCCGGATGAACACTAAGTACGACGAGAATGACAAGCTGATCCGGGAA
GTGAAAGTGATCACCCTGAAGTCCAAGCTGGTGTCCGATTTCCGGAAGGATTTCCAGTTTTACAAAGTGC
GCGAGATCAACAACTACCACCACGCCCACGACGCCTACCTGAACGCCGTCGTGGGAACCGCCCTGATCAA
AAAGTACCCTAAGCTGGAAAGCGAGTTCGTGTACGGCGACTACAAGGTGTACGACGTGCGGAAGATGATC
GCCAAGAGCGAGCAGGAAATCGGCAAGGCTACCGCCAAGTACTTCTTCTACAGCAACATCATGAACTTTT
TCAAGACCGAGATTACCCTGGCCAACGGCGAGATCCGGAAGCGGCCTCTGATCGAGACAAACGGCGAAAC
CGGGGAGATCGTGTGGGATAAGGGCCGGGATTTTGCCACCGTGCGGAAAGTGCTGAGCATGCCCCAAGTG
AATATCGTGAAAAAGACCGAGGTGCAGACAGGCGGCTTCAGCAAAGAGTCTATCCTGCCCAAGAGGAACA
GCGATAAGCTGATCGCCAGAAAGAAGGACTGGGACCCTAAGAAGTACGGCGGCTTCGACAGCCCCACCGT
GGCCTATTCTGTGCTGGTGGTGGCCAAAGTGGAAAAGGGCAAGTCCAAGAAACTGAAGAGTGTGAAAGAG
CTGCTGGGGATCACCATCATGGAAAGAAGCAGCTTCGAGAAGAATCCCATCGACTTTCTGGAAGCCAAGG
GCTACAAAGAAGTGAAAAAGGACCTGATCATCAAGCTGCCTAAGTACTCCCTGTTCGAGCTGGAAAACGG
CCGGAAGAGAATGCTGGCCTCTGCCGGCGAACTGCAGAAGGGAAACGAACTGGCCCTGCCCTCCAAATAT
GTGAACTTCCTGTACCTGGCCAGCCACTATGAGAAGCTGAAGGGCTCCCCCGAGGATAATGAGCAGAAAC
AGCTGTTTGTGGAACAGCACAAGCACTACCTGGACGAGATCATCGAGCAGATCAGCGAGTTCTCCAAGAG
AGTGATCCTGGCCGACGCTAATCTGGACAAAGTGCTGTCCGCCTACAACAAGCACCGGGATAAGCCCATC
AGAGAGCAGGCCGAGAATATCATCCACCTGTTTACCCTGACCAATCTGGGAGCCCCTGCCGCCTTCAAGT
ACTTTGACACCACCATCGACCGGAAGAGGTACACCAGCACCAAAGAGGTGCTGGACGCCACCCTGATCCA
CCAGAGCATCACCGGCCTGTACGAGACACGGATCGACCTGTCTCAGCTGGGAGGCGACAGCCCCAAGAAG
AAGAGAAAGGTGGAGGCCAGCCTCGAGGGAATCGATATGGTGAGCAAGGGCGAGGAGCTGTTCACCGGGG
TGGTGCCCATCCTGGTCGAGCTGGACGGCGACGTAAACGGCCACAAGTTCAGCGTGTCCGGCGAGGGCGA
GGGCGATGCCACCTACGGCAAGCTGACCCTGAAGTTCATCTGCACCACCGGCAAGCTGCCCGTGCCCTGG
CCCACCCTCGTGACCACCCTGACCTACGGCGTGCAGTGCTTCAGCCGCTACCCCGACCACATGAAGCAGC
ACGACTTCTTCAAGTCCGCCATGCCCGAAGGCTACGTCCAGGAGCGCACCATCTTCTTCAAGGACGACGG
CAACTACAAGACCCGCGCCGAGGTGAAGTTCGAGGGCGACACCCTGGTGAACCGCATCGAGCTGAAGGGC
ATCGACTTCAAGGAGGACGGCAACATCCTGGGGCACAAGCTGGAGTACAACTACAACAGCCACAACGTCT
ATATCATGGCCGACAAGCAGAAGAACGGCATCAAGGTGAACTTCAAGATCCGCCACAACATCGAGGACGG
CAGCGTGCAGCTCGCCGACCACTACCAGCAGAACACCCCCATCGGCGACGGCCCCGTGCTGCTGCCCGAC
AACCACTACCTGAGCACCCAGTCCGCCCTGAGCAAAGACCCCAACGAGAAGCGCGATCACATGGTCCTGC
TGGAGTTCGTGACCGCCGCCGGGATCACTCTCGGCATGGACGAGCTGTACAAGTAATTTAAAGAATTCCB
CCCCCCCCSCCCCACCGCCCCCTCCCTCCCCCCCCCCTAACGTTACTGGCCGAAGCCGCTTGGAATAAGG
CCGGTGTGCGTTTGTCTATATGTTATTTTCCACCATATTGCCGTCTTTTGGCAATGTGAGGGCCCGGAAA
CCTGGCCCTGTCTTCTTGACGAGCATTCCTAGGGGTCTTTCCCCTCTCGCCAAAGGAATGCAAGGTCTGT
TGAATGTCGTGAAGGAAGCAGTTCCTCTGGAAGCTTCTTGAAGACAAACAACGTCTGTAGCGACCCTTTG
CAGGCAGCGGAACCCCCCACCTGGCGACAGGTGCCTCTGCGGCCAAAAGCCACGTGTATAAGATACACCT
GCAAAGGCGGCACAACCCCAGTGCCACGTTGTGAGTTGGATAGTTGTGGAAAGAGTCAAATGGCTCTCCT
CAAGCGTATTCAACAAGGGGCTGAAGGATGCCCAGAAGGTACCCCATTGTATGGGATCTGATCTGGGGCC
TCGGTGCACATGCTTTACATGTGTTTAGTCGAGGTTAAAAAAACGTCTAGGCCCCCCGAACCACGGGGAC
GTGGTTTTCCTTTGAAAAACACGATGATAAGCTTGCCACAACCATGGCTGAACAAGATGGATTGCACGCA
GGTTCTCCGGCCGCTTGGGTGGAGAGGCTATTCGGCTATGACTGGGCACAACAGACAATCGGCTGCTCTG
ATGCCGCCGTGTTCCGGCTGTCAGCGCAGGGGCGCCCGGTTCTTTTTGTCAAGACCGACCTGTCCGGTGC
CCTGAATGAACTGCAGGACGAGGCAGCGCGGCTATCGTGGCTGGCCACGACGGGCGTTCCTTGCGCAGCT
GTGCTCGACGTTGTCACTGAAGCGGGAAGGGACTGGCTGCTATTGGGCGAAGTGCCGGGGCAGGATCTCC
TGTCATCTCACCTTGCTCCTGCCGAGAAAGTATCCATCATGGCTGATGCAATGCGGCGGCTGCATACGCT
TGATCCGGCTACCTGCCCATTCGACCACCAAGCGAAACATCGCATCGAGCGAGCACGTACTCGGATGGAA
GCCGGTCTTGTCGATCAGGATGATCTGGACGAAGAGCATCAGGGGCTCGCGCCAGCCGAACTGTTCGCCA
GGCTCAAGGCGCGCATGCCCGACGGCGAGGATCTCGTCGTGACCCATGGCGATGCCTGCTTGCCGAATAT
CATGGTGGAAAATGGCCGCTTTTCTGGATTCATCGACTGTGGCCGGCTGGGTGTGGCGGACCGCTATCAG
GACATAGCGTTGGCTACCCGTGATATTGCTGAAGAGCTTGGCGGCGAATGGGCTGACCGCTTCCTCGTGC
TTTACGGTATCGCCGCTCCCGATTCGCAGCGCATCGCCTTCTATCGCCTTCTTGACGAGTTCTTCTGAGC
GGGATCGGCTAGAGTCGACCCGGACGGGACGCTCCTGCGCCTGATACAGAACGAATTGCTTGCAGGCATC
TCATGAGTGTGTCTTCCCGTTTTCCGCCTGAGGTCACTGCGTGGATGGAGCGCTGGCGCCTGCTGCGCGA
CGGCGAGCTGCTCACCACCCACTCGAGGGCTGCAGCGCTGCAGAGGCCGAGTGCAGAACTGCTCCAAAGG
GACCTCAAGGCTTTCCGAGGGACACTAGGCTGACTCCATCGAGCCAGTGTAGAGATAAGCTTATCGATGA
TCTAGAGCTCGCTGATCAGCCTCGACTGTGCCTTCTAGTTGCCAGCCATCTGTTGTTTGCCCCTCCCCCG
TGCCTTCCTTGACCCTGGAAGGTGCCACTCCCACTGTCCTTTCCTAATAAAATGAGGAAATTGCATCGCA
TTGTCTGAGTAGGTGTCATTCTATTCTGGGGGGTGGGGTGGGGCAGGACAGCAAGGGGGAGGATTGGGAA
GACAATAGCAGGCATGCTGGGGATGCGGTGGGCTCTATGGCTTCTGAGGCGGAAAGAACCTGCAGCCCAA
GCTTGGCGTAATCATGGTCATAGCTGTTTCCTGTGTGAAATTGTTATCCGCTCACAATTCCACACAACAT
ACGAGCCGGAAGCATAAAGTGTAAAGCCTGGGGTGCCTAATGAGTGAGCTAACTCACATTAATTGCGTTG
CGCTCACTGCCCGCTTTCCAGTCGGGAAACCTGTCGTGCCAGCGGATCCCATAGTGACTGGATATGTTGT
GTTTTACAGTATTATGTAGTCTGTTTTTTATGCAAAATCTAATTTAATATATTGATATTTATATCATTTT
ACGTTTCTCGTTCAGCTTTTTTGTACAAACTTGTGCTAGCATTCTAGTTGATATCTATAACAAGAAAATA
TATATATAATAAGTTATCACGTAAGTAGAACATGAAATAACAATATAATTATCGTATGAGTTAAATCTTA
AAAGTCACGTAAAAGATAATCATGCGTCATTTTGACTCACGCGGTCGTTATAGTTCAAAATCAGTGACAC
TTACCGCATTGACAAGCACGCCTCACGGGAGCTCCAAGCGGCGACTGAGATGTCCTAAATGCACAGCGAC
GGATTCGCGCTATTTAGAAAGAGAGAGCAATATTTCAAGAATGCATGCGTCAATTTTACGCAGACTATCT
TTCTAGGGTTAATCTAGAATGGCGCGCCCCAATTCGCCCTATAGTGAGTCGTATTACGCGCGCTCACTGG
CCGTCGTTTTACAACGTCGTGACTGGGAAAACCCTGGCGTTACCCAACTTAATCGCCTTGCAGCACATCC
CCCTTTCGCCAGCTGGCGTAATAGCGAAGAGGCCCGCACCGATCGCCCTTCCCAACAGTTGCGCAGCCTG
AATGGCGAATGGG
[124 nt withheld, positions 9534-9657]
C
[91 nt withheld, positions 9659-9749]
A
[49 nt withheld, positions 9751-9799]
CCTTTGACGTTGGAGTCCACGTTCTTT
[37 nt withheld, positions 9827-9863]
ACCCTATCTCGGTCTATTCTTTTGATTTATAAGGGATTTTGCCGATTTCGGCCTATTGGTTAAAAAATGA
GCTGATTTAACAAAAATTTAACGCGAATTTTAACAAAATATTAACGCTTACAATTTAGGTGGCACTTTTC
GGGGAAATGTGCGCGGAACCCCTATTTGTTTATTTTTCTAAATACATTCAAATATGTATCCGCTCATGAG
ACAATAACCCTGATAAATGCTTCAATAATATTGAAAAAGGAAGAGTATGAGTATTCAACATTTCCGTGTC
GCCCTTATTCCCTTTTTTGCGGCATTTTGCCTTCCTGTTTTTGCTCACCCAGAAACGCTGGTGAAAGTAA
AAGATGCTGAAGATCAGTTGGGTGCACGAGTGGGTTACATCGAACTGGATCTCAACAGCGGTAAGATCCT
TGAGAGTTTTCGCCCCGAAGAACGTTTTCCAATGATGAGCACTTTTAAAGTTCTGCTATGTGGCGCGGTA
TTATCCCGTATTGACGCCGGGCAAGAGCAACTCGGTCGCCGCATACACTATTCTCAGAATGACTTGGTTG
AGTACTCACCAGTCACAGAAAAGCATCTTACGGATGGCATGACAGTAAGAGAATTATGCAGTGCTGCCAT
AACCATGAGTGATAACACTGCGGCCAACTTACTTCTGACAACGATCGGAGGACCGAAGGAGCTAACCGCT
TTTTTGCACAACATGGGGGATCATGTAACTCGCCTTGATCGTTGGGAACCGGAGCTGAATGAAGCCATAC
CAAACGACGAGCGTGACACCACGATGCCTGTAGCAATGGCAACAACGTTGCGCAAACTATTAACTGGCGA
ACTACTTACTCTAGCTTCCCGGCAACAATTAATAGACTGGATGGAGGCGGATAAAGTTGCAGGACCACTT
CTGCGCTCGGCCCTTCCGGCTGGCTGGTTTATTGCTGATAAATCTGGAGCCGGTGAGCGTGGGTCTCGCG
GTATCATTGCAGCACTGGGGCCAGATGGTAAGCCCTCCCGTATCGTAGTTATCTACACGACGGGGAGTCA
GGCAACTATGGATGAACGAAATAGACAGATCGCTGAGATAGGTGCCTCACTGATTAAGCATTGGTAACTG
TCAGACCAAGTTTACTCATATATACTTTAGATTGATTTAAAACTTCATTTTTAATTTAAAAGGATCTAGG
TGAAGATCCTTTTTGATAATCTCATGACCAAAATCCCTTAACGTGAGTTTTCGTTCCACTGAGCGTCAGA
CCCCGTAGAAAAGATCAAAGGATCTTCTTGAGATCCTTTTTTTCTGCGCGTAATCTGCTGCTTGCAAACA
AAAAAACCACCGCTACCAGCGGTGGTTTGTTTGCCGGATCAAGAGCTACCAACTCTTTTTCCGAAGGTAA
CTGGCTTCAGCAGAGCGCAGATACCAAATACTGTTCTTCTAGTGTAGCCGTAGTTAGGCCACCACTTCAA
GAACTCTGTAGCACCGCCTACATACCTCGCTCTGCTAATCCTGTTACCAGTGGCTGCTGCCAGTGGCGAT
AAGTCGTGTCTTACCGGGTTGGACTCAAGACGATAGTTACCGGATAAGGCGCAGCGGTCGGGCTGAACGG
GGGGTTCGTGCACACAGCCCAGCTTGGAGCGAACGACCTACACCGAACTGAGATACCTACAGCGTGAGCT
ATGAGAAAGCGCCACGCTTCCCGAAGGGAGAAAGGCGGACAGGTATCCGGTAAGCGGCAGGGTCGGAACA
GGAGAGCGCACGAGGGAGCTTCCAGGGGGAAACGCCTGGTATCTTTATAGTCCTGTCGGGTTTCGCCACC
TCTGACTTGAGCGTCGATTTTTGTGATGCTCGTCAGGGGGGCGGAGCCTATGGAAAAACGCCAGCAACGC
GGCCTTTTTACGGTTCCTGGCCTTTTGCTGGCCTTTTGCTCACATGTTCTTTCCTGCGTTATCCCCTGAT
TCTGTGGATAACCGTATTACCGCCTTTGAGTGAGCTGATACCGCTCGCCGCAGCCGAACGACCGAGCGCA
GCGAGTCAGTGAGCGAGGAAGCGGAAGAGCGCCCAATACGCAAACCGCCTCTCCCCGCGCGTTGGCCGAT
TCATTAATGCAGCTGGCACGACAGGTTTCCCGACTGGAAAGCGGGCAGTGAGCGCAACGCAAT
Features (pLannotate 1.2.2; 30 found; start..end, strand, type, name):
      1..22      +  protein_bind   CAP binding site: CAP binding activates transcription in the presence of cAMP. E. coli catabolite activator protein
     37..67      +  promoter       lac promoter: promoter for the E. coli lac operon
     71..93      +  protein_bind   lac operator (fragment): The lac repressor binds to the lac operator to inhibit transcription in E. coli. This inhibition can be relieved by adding lactose or isopropyl-β-D-thiogalactopyranoside (IPTG). lac repressor encoded by lacI
    136..154     +  promoter       T3 promoter: promoter for bacteriophage T3 RNA polymerase
    449..547     +  CDS            tetR (fragment): TETR2_ECOLX - Experimental evidence at protein level: Swiss-Prot protein existence level 1. TetR is the repressor of the tetracycline resistance element; its N-terminal region forms a helix-turn-helix structure and binds DNA. Binding of tetracycline to TetR reduces the repressor affinity for the tetracycline resistance gene (tetA) promoter operator sites. From Escherichia coli.
    557..667     +  CDS            VP48: 3 tandem repeats of the minimal activation domain of herpes simplex virus VP16 (Cheng et al., 2013)
    704..1018    +  promoter       tight TRE promoter: Tet-responsive promoter PTight, consisting of seven tet operator sequences followed by the minimal CMV promoter
   1133..1167    +  LTR            3' LTR (ΔU3) (fragment): self-inactivating 3' long terminal repeat (LTR) from Moloney murine leukemia virus
   1170..1210    +  intron         β-globin intron (fragment): intron from rabbit β-globin gene
   1277..1752    +  CDS            ecDHFR (fragment): E. coli dihydrofolate reductase; folA
   1778..1805    +  CDS            3xHA (fragment): three tandem HA epitope tags
   1838..5938    +  CDS            Cas9: Cas9 (Csn1) endonuclease from the Streptococcus pyogenes Type II CRISPR/Cas system generates RNA-guided double strand breaks in DNA
   5987..6706    +  CDS            EGFP: the original enhanced GFP (Yang et al., 1996) mammalian codon-optimized
   6848..7310    +  misc_feature   IRES: internal ribosome entry site (IRES) of the encephalomyocarditis virus (EMCV)
   7329..8118    +  CDS            NeoR/KanR (fragment): aminoglycoside phosphotransferase from Tn5; aph(3')-II (or nptII); confers resistance to neomycin, kanamycin, and G418 (Geneticin®)
   8125..8193    +  CDS            ble (fragment): BLE_KLEPN - Experimental evidence at protein level: Swiss-Prot protein existence level 1. Binding protein with a strong affinity to the bleomycin family of antibiotics. Binds to CL990; an antimitotic-antibiotic compound. From Klebsiella pneumoniae.
   8289..8360    +  CDS            Mos (fragment): MOS_MOUSE - Experimental evidence at transcript level: Swiss-Prot protein existence level 2. From Mus musculus (Mouse).
   8426..8650    +  polyA_signal   bGH poly(A) signal: bovine growth hormone polyadenylation signal
   8719..8741    -  protein_bind   lac operator (fragment): The lac repressor binds to the lac operator to inhibit transcription in E. coli. This inhibition can be relieved by adding lactose or isopropyl-β-D-thiogalactopyranoside (IPTG). lac repressor encoded by lacI
   8745..8775    -  promoter       lac promoter: promoter for the E. coli lac operon
   8790..8811    -  protein_bind   CAP binding site: CAP binding activates transcription in the presence of cAMP. E. coli catabolite activator protein
   8824..8863    -  CDS            lacI (fragment): lac repressor; lacI; The lac repressor binds to the lac operator to inhibit transcription in E. coli. This inhibition can be relieved by adding lactose or isopropyl-β-D-thiogalactopyranoside (IPTG).
   8870..8994    -  protein_bind   attR1: mutant version of attR; recombination site for the Gateway® LR reaction LR Clonase™
   9348..9366    -  promoter       T7 promoter: promoter for bacteriophage T7 RNA polymerase
   9374..9529    +  CDS            lacZα (fragment): LacZα fragment of β-galactosidase; lacZ fragment
   9534..9962    +  rep_origin     f1 ori (sequence partly withheld): f1 bacteriophage origin of replication; arrow indicates direction of (+) strand synthesis
  10015..10119   +  promoter       AmpR promoter: bla
  10120..10980   +  CDS            AmpR: β-lactamase; bla; confers resistance to ampicillin, carbenicillin, and related antibiotics
  11151..11739   +  rep_origin     ori: high-copy-number ColE1/pMB1/pBR322/pUC origin of replication
  11922..12014   +  CDS            lacI (fragment): lac repressor; lacI; The lac repressor binds to the lac operator to inhibit transcription in E. coli. This inhibition can be relieved by adding lactose or isopropyl-β-D-thiogalactopyranoside (IPTG).
