[The description below was written by a language model from this plasmid's Addgene catalogue record and pLannotate feature annotations shown in this document.]
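Description:
PB-tight-DDdCas9GFP-IRES-Neo is a 12,026 bp piggyBac transposon plasmid for doxycycline-inducible expression of a catalytically dead Cas9–GFP fusion in mammalian cells. It is propagated in E. coli as a high-copy plasmid with a ColE1/pUC-type origin and ampicillin resistance (AmpR), and it also carries an f1 origin plus residual cloning-vector elements: lac promoter/operator fragments, T3 and T7 promoters, a lacZα fragment and an attR1 Gateway site. The two feature tables (repository NGS and depositor sequence) describe the same circular molecule from different start points and agree closely. Neither annotates the piggyBac terminal repeats, so the transposon nature rests on the catalogue description.

The payload is a single transcription unit driven by the TRE-tight promoter (seven tet operators upstream of a minimal CMV promoter), which needs a tetracycline-controlled transactivator. Only short tetR and VP16-derived fragments are detected upstream, so no complete transactivator is annotated and it is presumably supplied separately. The open reading frame begins with an E. coli DHFR segment, consistent with the "DD" in the name denoting a destabilisation domain; such domains typically target the fusion for degradation unless a stabilising ligand is present, adding protein-level control to the transcriptional switch. An HA tag fragment follows, then S. pyogenes Cas9 carrying D10A and H840A, which abolish nuclease activity while preserving guide-RNA-directed DNA binding, and then EGFP for visualisation. An EMCV IRES links this to a neomycin phosphotransferase gene on the same transcript, permitting G418 selection, and a bGH polyadenylation signal terminates the unit. The construct comes from work on human pluripotent reprogramming with CRISPR activators. With no activation domain annotated on the dCas9, it may serve as a non-activating or localisation version, but the record does not state this.
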