Addgene plasmid #102907: PB-tight-DDdCas9GFP-IRES-Neo
Purpose: PiggyBac construct with doxycyline inducible TRE-tight promoter expression of dCas9-GFP followed by IRES-Neomycin selection cassette.
Depositing lab: Timo Otonkoski. Publication: Human pluripotent reprogramming with CRISPR activators. Weltner J, Balboa D, Katayama S, Bespalov M, Krjutskov K, Jouhilahti EM, Trokovic R, Kere J, Otonkoski T. Nat Commun. 2018 Jul 6;9(1):2643. doi: 10.1038/s41467-018-05067-x. PubMed 29980666.
Backbone
  Vector backbone: PB-tight
  Vector type: Mammalian Expression, CRISPR
  Selectable markers: Neomycin (select with G418)
Growth in bacteria
  Bacterial resistance: Ampicillin, 100 μg/mL
  Growth temperature: 37°C
  Growth strain: DH5alpha
  Copy number: High Copy
Gene/Insert
  Gene/Insert name: DDdCas9GFP-IRES-Neo
  Mutation: D10A, H840A
  Promoter: TRE-tight
  Cloning method: Restriction Enzyme; 5′ cloning site unknown (unknown if destroyed); 3′ cloning site unknown (unknown if destroyed)
  Sequencing primers: 5′ unknown
Terms and licenses: Academic/Nonprofit Terms; Industry Terms: Not Available to Industry
How to cite: PB-tight-DDdCas9GFP-IRES-Neo was a gift from Timo Otonkoski (Addgene plasmid # 102907 ; http://n2t.net/addgene:102907 ; RRID:Addgene_102907)
